Addgene plasmid #152810: pGBW-m4133527
Purpose: Mammalian expression plasmid for SARS-CoV-2 nsp2
Depositing lab: Ginkgo Bioworks & Benjie Chen. Depositing organization: Ginkgo Bioworks.
Backbone
  Vector backbone: pTwist_CMV_6
  Backbone size w/o insert (bp): 4180
  Vector type: Mammalian Expression
Growth in bacteria
  Bacterial resistance: Ampicillin, 100 μg/mL
  Growth temperature: 37°C
  Growth strain: DH5alpha
  Copy number: High Copy
Gene/Insert
  Gene/Insert name: SARS-CoV-2 nsp2
  Species: Severe acute respiratory syndrome coronavirus 2
  Insert size (bp): 1907
  Mutation: wt
  Entrez Gene: ORF1ab (a.k.a. GU280_gp01)
  Promoter: CMV
  Tag / fusion protein: Cleavable TEV;S-tag (C terminal on backbone)
  Cloning method: Unknown
Resource information
  A portion of this plasmid was derived from a plasmid made by: GinkgoBioworks
Depositor comments: NCBI reference sequence: YP_009725298.1
How to cite: pGBW-m4133527 was a gift from Ginkgo Bioworks & Benjie Chen (Addgene plasmid # 152810 ; http://n2t.net/addgene:152810 ; RRID:Addgene_152810)
