[The description below was written by a language model from this plasmid's Addgene catalogue record and pLannotate feature annotations shown in this document.]
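Description:
pGBW-m4133527 is a mammalian expression plasmid built on the pTwist_CMV_6 backbone (about 4.2 kb without insert; the full deposited sequence is 6,165 nt) that carries the wild-type coding sequence for SARS-CoV-2 non-structural protein 2 (nsp2), a mature product of the ORF1ab replicase polyprotein. It is maintained in E. coli through a high-copy ColE1/pUC-type origin and selected with ampicillin via a full-length β-lactamase gene. No mammalian selection marker is annotated, so the plasmid appears suited to transient transfection.

The roughly 1.9 kb insert sits directly downstream of human cytomegalovirus immediate-early regulatory elements. The automated annotation identifies a CMV enhancer and CMV promoter segments, one of them matched to a truncated CMVd2 variant, consistent with the CMV promoter listed in the catalogue. The insert is matched to a fragment of the SARS-CoV-2 replicase polyprotein 1a. The nsp10 functional text attached to that hit is generic to the polyprotein database entry and does not describe this insert, which the catalogue names as nsp2. According to the catalogue, the backbone adds a C-terminal S-tag preceded by a TEV protease cleavage site, which allows detection or affinity capture of the protein and later removal of the tag. These elements are not individually annotated in the feature table. Transcripts are terminated by an SV40 polyadenylation signal.

The expression unit is flanked by insulating elements: short β-globin insulator sequences, T7 and rrnG terminators, and a synthetic poly(A) signal upstream of the enhancer. These would limit read-through and interference from neighbouring plasmid regions. The construct is intended for expressing tagged nsp2 in mammalian cells, which suits studies of its localisation, interactions or purification.
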