Features (pLannotate 1.2.2; 16 found; start..end, strand, type, name):
      8..1915    +  CDS            R1A_SARS2 (fragment): Experimental evidence at protein level: Swiss-Prot protein existence level 1. [Non-structural protein 10]: Plays a pivotal role in viral transcription by stimulating both nsp14 3'-5' exoribonuclease and nsp16 2'-O-methyltransferase activities. Therefore plays an essential role in viral mRNAs cap methylation. From Severe acute respiratory syndrome coronavirus 2 (2019-nCoV) (SARS-CoV-2).
   2034..2155    -  polyA_signal   SV40 poly(A) signal: SV40 polyadenylation signal
   2178..2247    -  CDS            large T antigen (fragment): large T antigen from SV40 (simian virus 40)
   2270..2316    +  terminator     T7 terminator: transcription terminator for bacteriophage T7 RNA polymerase
   2346..2482    +  terminator     rrnG terminator: transcription terminator from the E. coli ribosomal RNA rrnG operon (Albrechtsen et al., 1991)
   2527..2598    +  misc_feature   3' β-globin insulator: insulator downstream of the human β-globin locus (Farrell et al., 2002)
   2824..3412    -  rep_origin     ori: high-copy-number ColE1/pMB1/pBR322/pUC origin of replication
   3584..3648    -  CDS            bla(M) (fragment): β-lactamase lacking the signal sequence; bla(M); allows cytosolic expression of β-lactamase
   4158..5018    +  CDS            AmpR: β-lactamase; bla; confers resistance to ampicillin, carbenicillin, and related antibiotics
   5031..5167    +  terminator     rrnG terminator: transcription terminator from the E. coli ribosomal RNA rrnG operon (Albrechtsen et al., 1991)
   5319..5390    +  misc_feature   5' β-globin insulator: insulator upstream of the human β-globin locus (Farrell et al., 2002)
   5395..5441    -  terminator     T7 terminator: transcription terminator for bacteriophage T7 RNA polymerase
   5459..5507    -  polyA_signal   poly(A) signal: synthetic polyadenylation signal
   5588..5891    +  enhancer       CMV enhancer: human cytomegalovirus immediate early enhancer
   5964..5981    -  promoter       CMV promoter (fragment): human cytomegalovirus (CMV) immediate early promoter
   6044..6095    +  promoter       CMVd2 promoter: truncated human cytomegalovirus (CMV) immediate early promoter that yields moderately reduced expression relative to the full-length promoter
>Addgene plasmid #152810 | pGBW-m4133527 | depositor full sequence | sequence record 295822 | Full Sequence
CACCATGTACACTCGCTATGTCGATAACAACTTCTGTGGCCCTGATGGCTACCCTCTTGAGTGCATTAAA
GACCTTCTAGCACGTGCTGGTAAAGCTTCATGCACTTTGTCCGAACAACTGGACTTTATTGACACTAAGA
GGGGTGTATACTGCTGCCGTGAACATGAGCATGAAATTGCTTGGTACACGGAACGTTCTGAAAAGAGCTA
TGAATTGCAGACACCTTTTGAAATTAAATTGGCAAAGAAATTTGACACCTTCAATGGGGAATGTCCAAAT
TTTGTATTTCCCTTAAATTCCATAATCAAGACTATTCAACCAAGGGTTGAAAAGAAAAAGCTTGATGGCT
TTATGGGTAGAATTCGATCTGTCTATCCAGTTGCGTCACCAAATGAATGCAACCAAATGTGCCTTTCAAC
TCTCATGAAGTGTGATCATTGTGGTGAAACTTCATGGCAGACGGGCGATTTTGTTAAAGCCACTTGCGAA
TTTTGTGGCACTGAGAATTTGACTAAAGAAGGTGCCACTACTTGTGGTTACTTACCCCAAAATGCTGTTG
TTAAAATTTATTGTCCAGCATGTCACAATTCAGAAGTAGGACCTGAGCATAGTCTTGCCGAATACCATAA
TGAATCTGGCTTGAAAACCATTCTTCGTAAGGGTGGTCGCACTATTGCCTTTGGAGGCTGTGTGTTCTCT
TATGTTGGTTGCCATAACAAGTGTGCCTATTGGGTTCCACGTGCTAGCGCTAACATAGGTTGTAACCATA
CAGGTGTTGTTGGAGAAGGTTCCGAAGGTCTTAATGACAACCTTCTTGAAATACTCCAAAAAGAGAAAGT
CAACATCAATATTGTTGGTGACTTTAAACTTAATGAAGAGATCGCCATTATTTTGGCATCTTTTTCTGCT
TCCACAAGTGCTTTTGTGGAAACTGTGAAAGGTTTGGATTATAAAGCATTCAAACAAATTGTTGAATCCT
GTGGTAATTTTAAAGTTACAAAAGGAAAAGCTAAAAAAGGTGCCTGGAATATTGGTGAACAGAAATCAAT
ACTGAGTCCTCTTTATGCATTTGCATCAGAGGCTGCTCGTGTTGTACGATCAATTTTCTCCCGCACTCTT
GAAACTGCTCAAAATTCTGTGCGTGTTTTACAGAAGGCCGCTATAACAATACTAGATGGAATTTCACAGT
ATTCACTGAGACTCATTGATGCTATGATGTTCACATCTGATTTGGCTACTAACAATCTAGTTGTAATGGC
CTACATTACAGGTGGTGTTGTTCAGTTGACTTCGCAGTGGCTAACTAACATCTTTGGCACTGTTTATGAA
AAACTCAAACCCGTCCTTGATTGGCTTGAAGAGAAGTTTAAGGAAGGTGTAGAGTTTCTTAGAGACGGTT
GGGAAATTGTTAAATTTATCTCAACCTGTGCTTGTGAAATTGTCGGTGGACAAATTGTCACCTGTGCAAA
GGAAATTAAGGAGAGTGTTCAGACATTCTTTAAGCTTGTAAATAAATTTTTGGCTTTGTGTGCTGACTCT
ATCATTATTGGTGGAGCTAAACTTAAAGCCTTGAATTTAGGTGAAACATTTGTCACGCACTCAAAGGGAT
TGTACAGAAAGTGTGTTAAATCCAGAGAAGAAACTGGCCTACTCATGCCTCTAAAAGCCCCAAAAGAAAT
TATCTTCTTAGAGGGAGAAACACTTCCCACAGAAGTGTTAACAGAGGAAGTTGTCTTGAAAACTGGTGAT
TTACAACCATTAGAACAACCTACTAGTGAAGCTGTTGAAGCTCCATTGGTTGGTACACCAGTTTGTATTA
ACGGGCTTATGTTGCTCGAAATCAAAGACACAGAAAAGTACTGTGCCCTTGCACCTAATATGATGGTAAC
AAACAATACCTTCACACTCAAAGGCGAAAACCTTTACTTTCAGTCGAAAGAAACCGCGGCAGCTAAGTTC
GAGAGGCAGCACATGGACAGTTAAGCTAGCTTGACTGACTGAGATACAGCGTACCTTCAGCTCACAGACA
TGATAAGATACATTGATGAGTTTGGACAAACCACAACTAGAATGCAGTGAAAAAAATGCTTTATTTGTGA
AATTTGTGATGCTATTGCTTTATTTGTAACCATTATAAGCTGCAATAAACAAGTTAACAACAACAATTGC
ATTCATTTTATGTTTCAGGTTCAGGGGGAGGTGTGGGAGGTTTTTTAAAGCAAGTAAAACCTCTACAAAT
GTGGTATTGGCCCATCTCTATCGGTATCGTAGCATAACCCCTTGGGGCCTCTAAACGGGTCTTGAGGGGT
TTTTTGTGCCCCTCGGGCCGGATTGCTATCTACCGGCATTGGCGCAGAAAAAAATGCCTGATGCGACGCT
GCGCGTCTTATACTCCCACATATGCCAGATTCAGCAACGGATACGGCTTCCCCAACTTGCCCACTTCCAT
ACGTGTCCTCCTTACCAGAAATTTATCCTTAAGGTCGTCAGCTATCCTGCAGGCGATCTCTCGATTTCGA
TCAAGACATTCCTTTAATGGTCTTTTCTGGACACCACTAGGGGTCAGAAGTAGTTCATCAAACTTTCTTC
CCTCCCTAATCTCATTGGTTACCTTGGGCTATCGAAACTTAATTAACCAGTCAAGTCAGCTACTTGGCGA
GATCGACTTGTCTGGGTTTCGACTACGCTCAGAATTGCGTCAGTCAAGTTCGATCTGGTCCTTGCTATTG
CACCCGTTCTCCGATTACGAGTTTCATTTAAATCATGTGAGCAAAAGGCCAGCAAAAGGCCAGGAACCGT
AAAAAGGCCGCGTTGCTGGCGTTTTTCCATAGGCTCCGCCCCCCTGACGAGCATCACAAAAATCGACGCT
CAAGTCAGAGGTGGCGAAACCCGACAGGACTATAAAGATACCAGGCGTTTCCCCCTGGAAGCTCCCTCGT
GCGCTCTCCTGTTCCGACCCTGCCGCTTACCGGATACCTGTCCGCCTTTCTCCCTTCGGGAAGCGTGGCG
CTTTCTCATAGCTCACGCTGTAGGTATCTCAGTTCGGTGTAGGTCGTTCGCTCCAAGCTGGGCTGTGTGC
ACGAACCCCCCGTTCAGCCCGACCGCTGCGCCTTATCCGGTAACTATCGTCTTGAGTCCAACCCGGTAAG
ACACGACTTATCGCCACTGGCAGCAGCCACTGGTAACAGGATTAGCAGAGCGAGGTATGTAGGCGGTGCT
ACAGAGTTCTTGAAGTGGTGGCCTAACTACGGCTACACTAGAAGAACAGTATTTGGTATCTGCGCTCTGC
TGAAGCCAGTTACCTTCGGAAAAAGAGTTGGTAGCTCTTGATCCGGCAAACAAACCACCGCTGGTAGCGG
TGGTTTTTTTGTTTGCAAGCAGCAGATTACGCGCAGAAAAAAAGGATCTCAAGAAGATCCTTTGATCTTT
TCTACGGGGTCTGACGCTCAGTGGAACGAAAACTCACGTTAAGGGATTTTGGTCATGAGATTATCAAAAA
GGATCTTCACCTAGATCCTTTTAAATTAAAAATGAAGTTTTAAATCAATCTAAAGTATATATGAGTAAAC
TTGGTCTGACAGTTACCAATGCTTAATCAGTGAGGCACCTATCTCAGCGATCTGTCTATTTCGTTCATCC
ATAGTTGCATTTAAATTTCCGAACTCTCCAAGGCCCTCGTCGGAAAATCTTCAAACCTTTCGTCCGATCC
ATCTTGCAGGCTACCTCTCGAACGAACTATCGCAAGTCTCTTGGCCGGCCTTGCGCCTTGGCTATTGCTT
GGCAGCGCCTATCGCCAGGTATTACTCCAATCCCGAATATCCGAGATCGGGATCACCCGAGAGAAGTTCA
ACCTACATCCTCAATCCCGATCTATCCGAGATCCGAGGAATATCGAAATCGGGGCGCGCCTGGTGTACCG
AGAACGATCCTCTCAGTGCGAGTCTCGACGATCCATATCGTTGCTTGGCAGTCAGCCAGTCGGAATCCAG
CTTGGGACCCAGGAAGTCCAATCGTCAGATATTGTACTCAAGCCTGGTCACGGCAGCGTACCGATCTGTT
TAAACCTAGATATTGATAGTCTGATCGGTCAACGTATAATCGAGTCCTAGCTTTTGCAAACATCTATCAA
GAGACAGGATCAGCAGGAGGCTTTCGCATGAGTATTCAACATTTCCGTGTCGCCCTTATTCCCTTTTTTG
CGGCATTTTGCCTTCCTGTTTTTGCTCACCCAGAAACGCTGGTGAAAGTAAAAGATGCTGAAGATCAGTT
GGGTGCGCGAGTGGGTTACATCGAACTGGATCTCAACAGCGGTAAGATCCTTGAGAGTTTTCGCCCCGAA
GAACGCTTTCCAATGATGAGCACTTTTAAAGTTCTGCTATGTGGCGCGGTATTATCCCGTATTGACGCCG
GGCAAGAGCAACTCGGTCGCCGCATACACTATTCTCAGAATGACTTGGTTGAGTATTCACCAGTCACAGA
AAAGCATCTTACGGATGGCATGACAGTAAGAGAATTATGCAGTGCTGCCATAACCATGAGTGATAACACT
GCGGCCAACTTACTTCTGACAACGATTGGAGGACCGAAGGAGCTAACCGCTTTTTTGCACAACATGGGGG
ATCATGTAACTCGCCTTGATCGTTGGGAACCGGAGCTGAATGAAGCCATACCAAACGACGAGCGTGACAC
CACGATGCCTGTAGCAATGGCAACAACCTTGCGTAAACTATTAACTGGCGAACTACTTACTCTAGCTTCC
CGGCAACAGTTGATAGACTGGATGGAGGCGGATAAAGTTGCAGGACCACTTCTGCGCTCGGCCCTTCCGG
CTGGCTGGTTTATTGCTGATAAATCTGGAGCCGGTGAGCGTGGGTCTCGCGGTATCATTGCAGCACTGGG
GCCAGATGGTAAGCCCTCCCGTATCGTAGTTATCTACACGACGGGGAGTCAGGCAACTATGGATGAACGA
AATAGACAGATCGCTGAGATAGGTGCCTCACTGATTAAGCATTGGTAACCGATTCTAGGTGCATTGGCGC
AGAAAAAAATGCCTGATGCGACGCTGCGCGTCTTATACTCCCACATATGCCAGATTCAGCAACGGATACG
GCTTCCCCAACTTGCCCACTTCCATACGTGTCCTCCTTACCAGAAATTTATCCTTAAGATCCCGAATCGT
TTAAACTCGACTCTGGCTCTATCGAATCTCCGTCGTTTCGAGCTTACGCGAACAGCCGTGGCGCTCATTT
GCTCGTCGGGCATCGAATCTCGTCAGCTATCGTCAGCTTACCTTTTTGGCAGCGATCGCGGCTCCCGACA
TCTTGGACCATTAGCTCCACAGGTATCTTCTTCCCTCTAGTGGTCATAACAGCAGCTTCAGCTACCTCTC
AATTCAAAAAACCCCTCAAGACCCGTTTAGAGGCCCCAAGGGGTTATGCTATCAATCGTTGCGTTACACA
CACAAAAAACCAACACACATCCATCTTCGATGGATAGCGATTTTATTATCTAACTGCTGATCGAGTGTAG
CCAGATCTAGTAATCAATTACGGGGTCATTAGTTCATAGCCCATATATGGAGTTCCGCGTTACATAACTT
ACGGTAAATGGCCCGCCTGGCTGACCGCCCAACGACCCCCGCCCATTGACGTCAATAATGACGTATGTTC
CCATAGTAACGCCAATAGGGACTTTCCATTGACGTCAATGGGTGGAGTATTTACGGTAAACTGCCCACTT
GGCAGTACATCAAGTGTATCATATGCCAAGTACGCCCCCTATTGACGTCAATGACGGTAAATGGCCCGCC
TGGCATTATGCCCAGTACATGACCTTATGGGACTTTCCTACTTGGCAGTACATCTACGTATTAGTCATCG
CTATTACCATGCTGATGCGGTTTTGGCAGTACATCAATGGGCGTGGATAGCGGTTTGACTCACGGGGATT
TCCAAGTCTCCACCCCATTGACGTCAATGGGAGTTTGTTTTGGCACCAAAATCAACGGGACTTTCCAAAA
TGTCGTAACAACTCCGCCCCATTGACGCAAATGGGCGGTAGGCGTGTACGGTGGGAGGTCTATATAAGCA
GAGCTGGTTTAGTGAACCGTCAGATCAGATCTTTGTCGATCCTACCATCCACTCGACACACCCGCCAGCG
GCCGC
